Addgene plasmid #26710: pLKO.1-puro-cfRab11a_2
Depositing lab: Keith Mostov. Depositing organization: University of California, San Francisco (UCSF). Publication: A molecular network for de novo generation of the apical surface and lumen. Bryant DM, Datta A, Rodriguez-Fraticelli AE, Peranen J, Martin-Belmonte F, Mostov KE. Nat Cell Biol. 2010 Nov;12(11):1035-45. doi: 10.1038/ncb2106. Epub 2010 Oct 3. PubMed 20890297.
Backbone
  Vector backbone: pLKO.1-puro
  Backbone size w/o insert (bp): 7000
  Vector type: Mammalian Expression, Lentiviral, RNAi
  Selectable markers: Puromycin
Growth in bacteria
  Bacterial resistance: Ampicillin, 100 μg/mL
  Growth temperature: 37°C
  Growth strain: Stbl3
  Copy number: High Copy
Gene/Insert
  Gene/Insert name: dog Rab11a RNAi
  gRNA/shRNA sequence: GGTTTGTCATTCATTGAG
  Species: C. familiaris (dog RNAi)
  Mutation: Dog Rab11a RNAi.
  Cloning method: Restriction Enzyme; 5′ cloning site AgeI (destroyed during cloning); 3′ cloning site EcoRI (destroyed during cloning)
  Sequencing primers: 5′ LKO.1 5'
Terms and licenses: Academic/Nonprofit Terms; Industry Terms: Not Available to Industry
Depositor comments: Dog Rab11a RNAi. Matches multiple species including dog, human and mouse. RNAi target sequence is: 5'-GGTTTGTCATTCATTGAG-3'.
How to cite: pLKO.1-puro-cfRab11a_2 was a gift from Keith Mostov (Addgene plasmid # 26710 ; http://n2t.net/addgene:26710 ; RRID:Addgene_26710)
