[The description below was written by a language model from this plasmid's Addgene catalogue record.]
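Description:
pLKO.1-puro-cfRab11a_2 is a lentiviral RNAi plasmid built on the pLKO.1-puro backbone (about 7 kb without insert) and designed for knockdown of the small GTPase Rab11a in mammalian cells. It is maintained in bacteria as a high-copy plasmid under ampicillin selection. The recorded host is a recombination-deficient strain, of the kind commonly used to keep the repeated sequences of lentiviral vectors stable. In mammalian cells, transduced or transfected populations are selected with puromycin.

The payload is a short hairpin RNA directed against canine (C. familiaris) Rab11a. The hairpin oligonucleotide was inserted between the AgeI and EcoRI sites of the backbone, and both sites were destroyed in the cloning. The depositor notes that the target sequence, although chosen for dog, also matches Rab11a in other species, including human and mouse, so the construct is not strictly dog-specific. The "_2" in the name suggests it is one of a set of hairpins against the same gene, though the record does not say this.

The record names neither the promoter driving the hairpin nor the individual viral elements, and no feature table is provided. pLKO.1 vectors generally express the shRNA from a human U6 Pol III promoter and carry a separate puromycin-resistance cassette within a self-inactivating lentiviral frame, which needs packaging and envelope functions supplied in trans to produce virus.

The associated publication concerns the molecular network that generates the apical surface and lumen de novo in epithelial cells. This is consistent with use of the construct for stable Rab11a depletion in canine epithelial cell models of polarity and lumen formation.
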