>Addgene plasmid #26710 | pLKO.1-puro-cfRab11a_2 | depositor partial sequence | sequence record 12631 | Author sequence
GGTTTGTCATTCATTGAG
