>Addgene plasmid #26710 | pLKO.1-puro-cfRab11a_2 | addgene partial sequence | sequence record 32951 | 26710 with hU6-F
AGGCTGTTAGAGAGATAATTGGAATTAATTTGACTGTAAACACAAAGATATTAGTACAAAATACGTGACG
TAGAAAGTAATAATTTCTTGGGTAGTTTGCAGTTTTAAAATTATGTTTTAAAATGGACTATCATATGCTT
ACCGTAACTTGAAAGTATTTCGATTTCTTGGCTTTATATATCTTGTGGAAAGGACGAAACACCGGTGGTT
TGTCATTCATTGAGCTCGAGCTCAATGAATGACAAACCTTTTTTGAATTCTCGACCTCGAGACAAATGGC
AGTATTCATCCACAATTTTAAAAGAAAAGGGGGGATTGGGGGGTACAGTGCAGGGGAAAGAATAGTAGAC
ATAATAGCAACAGACATACAAACTAAAGAATTACAAAAACAAATTACAAAAATTCAAAATTTTCGGGTTT
ATTACAGGGACAGCAGAGATCCACTTTGGCCGCGGCTCGAGGGGGTTGGGGTTGCGCCTTTTCCAAGGCA
GCCCTGGGTTTGCGCAGGGACGCGGCTGCTCTGGGCGTGGTTCCGGGAAACGCAGCGGCGCCGACCCTGG
GTCTCGCACATTCTTCACGTCCGTTCGCAGCGTCACCCGGATCTTCGCCGCTACCCTTGTGGGCCCCCCG
GCGACGCTTCCTGCTCCGCCCCTAAGTCGGGAAGGTTCCTTGCGGTTCGCGGCGTGCCGGACGTGACAAA
CGGAAGCCGCACGTCTCACTAGTACCCTCGCAGACGGACAGCGCCAGGGAGCAATGGCAGCGCGCCGACC
GCGATGGGCTGTGGCCAATAGC
